LOCUS       Exported 4130 bp ds-DNA circular SYN 12-MAY-2021
DEFINITION  Bacterial expression of SpyCatcher002 with a peptide tag enabling
            site-specific biotinylation.
ACCESSION   .
VERSION     .
KEYWORDS    pDEST14-Avitag-SpyCatcher002
SOURCE      synthetic DNA construct
  ORGANISM  synthetic DNA construct
REFERENCE   1 (bases 1 to 4130)
  AUTHORS   Keeble AH, Banerjee A, Reddington SC, Ferla MP, Howarth M, Khairil
            Anuar INA
  TITLE     Evolving accelerated amidation by SpyTag/SpyCatcher to analyze
            membrane dynamics.
  JOURNAL   Angew Chem Int Ed Engl. 2017 Oct 10. doi: 10.1002/anie.201707623.
  PUBMED    29024296
REFERENCE   2 (bases 1 to 4130)
  AUTHORS   .
  TITLE     Direct Submission
  JOURNAL   Exported May 12, 2021 from SnapGene Server 1.1.58
            http://www.snapgene.com
FEATURES             Location/Qualifiers
     source          1..4130
                     /organism="synthetic DNA construct"
                     /mol_type="other DNA"
     primer_bind     1..20
                     /label=T7
                     /note="T7 promoter, forward primer"
     promoter        1..19
                     /label=T7 promoter
                     /note="promoter for bacteriophage T7 RNA polymerase"
     RBS             51..73
                     /note="efficient ribosome binding site from bacteriophage
                     T7 gene 10 (Olins and Rangwala, 1989)"
     CDS             93..110
                     /codon_start=1
                     /product="6xHis affinity tag"
                     /label=6xHis
                     /translation="HHHHHH"
     CDS             117..161
                     /codon_start=1
                     /product="peptide tag that allows for enzymatic
                     biotinylation"
                     /label=AviTag(TM)
                     /translation="GLNDIFEAQKIEWHE"
     CDS             186..206
                     /codon_start=1
                     /product="tobacco etch virus (TEV) protease recognition and
                     cleavage site"
                     /label=TEV site
                     /translation="ENLYFQG"
     CDS             631..648
                     /codon_start=1
                     /product="6xHis affinity tag"
                     /label=6xHis
                     /translation="HHHHHH"
     primer_bind     complement(701..719)
                     /label=T7 Term
                     /note="T7 terminator, reverse primer"
     terminator      715..762
                     /label=T7 terminator
                     /note="transcription terminator for bacteriophage T7 RNA
                     polymerase"
     rep_origin      799..1254
                     /direction=RIGHT
                     /label=f1 ori
                     /note="f1 bacteriophage origin of replication; arrow
                     indicates direction of (+) strand synthesis"
     primer_bind     complement(886..905)
                     /label=F1ori-R
                     /note="F1 origin, reverse primer"
     primer_bind     1096..1117
                     /label=F1ori-F
                     /note="F1 origin, forward primer"
     promoter        1280..1384
                     /gene="bla"
                     /label=AmpR promoter
     CDS             1385..2245
                     /codon_start=1
                     /gene="bla"
                     /product="beta-lactamase"
                     /label=AmpR
                     /note="confers resistance to ampicillin, carbenicillin, and
                     related antibiotics"
                     /translation="MSIQHFRVALIPFFAAFCLPVFAHPETLVKVKDAEDQLGARVGYI
                     ELDLNSGKILESFRPEERFPMMSTFKVLLCGAVLSRIDAGQEQLGRRIHYSQNDLVEYS
                     PVTEKHLTDGMTVRELCSAAITMSDNTAANLLLTTIGGPKELTAFLHNMGDHVTRLDRW
                     EPELNEAIPNDERDTTMPAAMATTLRKLLTGELLTLASRQQLIDWMEADKVAGPLLRSA
                     LPAGWFIADKSGAGERGSRGIIAALGPDGKPSRIVVIYTTGSQATMDERNRQIAEIGAS
                     LIKHW"
     primer_bind     complement(1603..1622)
                     /label=Amp-R
                     /note="Ampicillin resistance gene, reverse primer"
     rep_origin      2416..3004
                     /direction=RIGHT
                     /label=ori
                     /note="high-copy-number ColE1/pMB1/pBR322/pUC origin of
                     replication"
     primer_bind     2905..2924
                     /label=pBR322ori-F
                     /note="pBR322 origin, forward primer"
     primer_bind     3158..3175
                     /label=L4440
                     /note="L4440 vector, forward primer"
     misc_feature    3190..3329
                     /label=bom
                     /note="basis of mobility region from pBR322"
     primer_bind     complement(3255..3274)
                     /label=pRS-marker
                     /note="pRS vectors, use to sequence yeast selectable
                     marker"
     primer_bind     3415..3437
                     /label=pGEX 3'
                     /note="pGEX vectors, reverse primer"
     CDS             complement(3431..3622)
                     /codon_start=1
                     /gene="rop"
                     /product="Rop protein, which maintains plasmids at low copy
                     number"
                     /label=rop
                     /translation="MTKQEKTALNMARFIRSQTLTLLEKLNELDADEQADICESLHDHA
                     DELYRSCLARFGDDGENL"
ORIGIN
        1 taatacgact cactataggg agaccacaac ggtttccctc tagaaataat tttgtttaac
       61 tttaagaagg agatatacat atgtcgtact accatcacca tcaccatcac ggcagcggcc
      121 tgaacgatat ttttgaagcg cagaaaattg aatggcatga aggcgattac gacatcccaa
      181 cgaccgaaaa cctgtatttt cagggcgcca tggtaaccac cttatcaggt ttatcaggtg
      241 agcaaggtcc gtccggtgat atgacaactg aagaagatag tgctacccat attaaattct
      301 caaaacgtga tgaggacggc cgtgagttag ctggtgcaac tatggagttg cgtgattcat
      361 ctggtaaaac tattagtaca tggatttcag atggacatgt gaaggatttc tacctgtatc
      421 caggaaaata tacatttgtc gaaaccgcag caccagacgg ttatgaggta gcaactgcta
      481 ttacctttac agttaatgag caaggtcagg ttactgtaaa tggcgaagca actaaaggtg
      541 acgctcatac tggatccagt ggtagctaaa tggttgatgc ttgaggatcc gaattcgagc
      601 tccgtcgaca agcttgcggc cgcactcgag caccaccacc accaccactg agatccggct
      661 gctaacaaag cccgaaagga agctgagttg gctgctgcca ccgctgagca ataactagca
      721 taaccccttg gggcctctaa acgggtcttg aggggttttt tgctgaaagg aggaactata
      781 tccggattgg cgaatgggnn nnnnnnnnnn nnnnnnnnnn nnnnnnnnnn nnnnnnnnnn
      841 nnnnnnnnnn nnnnnnnnnn nnnnnnnnnn nnnnnnnnnn nnnnnnnnnn nnnnnnnnnn
      901 nnnnnnnnnn nnnnnnnnnn nncnnnnnnn nnnnnnnnnn nnnnnnnnnn nnnnnnnnnn
      961 nnnnnnnnnn nnnnnnnnnn nnnnnnnnnn nnnnnnnnnn nnnnnnnnnn nnnnannnnn
     1021 nnnnnnnnnn nnnnnnnnnn nnnnnnnnnn nnnnnnnnnn nnnncctttg acgttggagt
     1081 ccacgttctt taatagtgga ctcttgttcc aaactggaac aacactcaac cctatctcgg
     1141 tctattcttt tgatttataa gggattttgc cgatttcggc ctattggtta aaaaatgagc
     1201 tgatttaaca aaaatttaac gcgaatttta acaaaatatt aacgcttaca atttaggtgg
     1261 cacttttcgg ggaaatgtgc gcggaacccc tatttgttta tttttctaaa tacattcaaa
     1321 tatgtatccg ctcatgagac aataaccctg gtaaatgctt caataatatt gaaaaaggaa
     1381 gagtatgagt attcaacatt tccgtgtcgc ccttattccc ttttttgcgg cattttgcct
     1441 tcctgttttt gctcacccag aaacgctggt gaaagtaaaa gatgctgaag atcagttggg
     1501 tgcacgagtg ggttacatcg aactggatct caacagcggt aagatccttg agagttttcg
     1561 ccccgaagaa cgttttccaa tgatgagcac ttttaaagtt ctgctatgtg gcgcggtatt
     1621 atcccgtatt gacgccgggc aagagcaact cggtcgccgc atacactatt ctcagaatga
     1681 cttggttgag tactcaccag tcacagaaaa gcatcttacg gatggcatga cagtaagaga
     1741 attatgcagt gctgccataa ccatgagtga taacactgcg gccaacttac ttctgacaac
     1801 gatcggagga ccgaaggagc taaccgcttt tttgcacaac atgggggatc atgtaactcg
     1861 ccttgatcgt tgggaaccgg agctgaatga agccatacca aacgacgagc gtgacaccac
     1921 gatgcctgca gcaatggcaa caacgttgcg caaactatta actggcgaac tacttactct
     1981 agcttcccgg caacaattaa tagactggat ggaggcggat aaagttgcag gaccacttct
     2041 gcgctcggcc cttccggctg gctggtttat tgctgataaa tctggagccg gtgagcgtgg
     2101 gtctcgcggt atcattgcag cactggggcc agatggtaag ccctcccgta tcgtagttat
     2161 ctacacgacg gggagtcagg caactatgga tgaacgaaat agacagatcg ctgagatagg
     2221 tgcctcactg attaagcatt ggtaactgtc agaccaagtt tactcatata tactttagat
     2281 tgatttaaaa cttcattttt aatttaaaag gatctaggtg aagatccttt ttgataatct
     2341 catgaccaaa atcccttaac gtgagttttc gttccactga gcgtcagacc ccgtagaaaa
     2401 gatcaaagga tcttcttgag atcctttttt tctgcgcgta atctgctgct tgcaaacaaa
     2461 aaaaccaccg ctaccagcgg tggtttgttt gccggatcaa gagctaccaa ctctttttcc
     2521 gaaggtaact ggcttcagca gagcgcagat accaaatact gtccttctag tgtagccgta
     2581 gttaggccac cacttcaaga actctgtagc accgcctaca tacctcgctc tgctaatcct
     2641 gttaccagtg gctgctgcca gtggcgataa gtcgtgtctt accgggttgg actcaagacg
     2701 atagttaccg gataaggcgc agcggtcggg ctgaacgggg ggttcgtgca cacagcccag
     2761 cttggagcga acgacctaca ccgaactgag atacctacag cgtgagctat gagaaagcgc
     2821 cacgcttccc gaagggagaa aggcggacag gtatccggta agcggcaggg tcggaacagg
     2881 agagcgcacg agggagcttc cagggggaaa cgcctggtat ctttatagtc ctgtcgggtt
     2941 tcgccacctc tgacttgagc gtcgattttt gtgatgctcg tcaggggggc ggagcctatg
     3001 gaaaaacgcc agcaacgcgg cctttttacg gttcctggcc ttttgctggc cttttgctca
     3061 catgttcttt cctgcgttat cccctgattc tgtggataac cgtattaccg cctttgagtg
     3121 agctgatacc gctcgccgca gccgaacgac cgagcgcagc gagtcagtga gcgaggaagc
     3181 ggaagagcgc ctgatgcggt attttctcct tacgcatctg tgcggtattt cacaccgcaa
     3241 tggtgcactc tcagtacaat ctgctctgat gccgcatagt taagccagta tacactccgc
     3301 tatcgctacg tgactgggtc atggctgcgc cccgacaccc gccaacaccc gctgacgcgc
     3361 cctgacgggc ttgtctgctc ccggcatccg cttacagaca agctgtgacc gtctccggga
     3421 gctgcatgtg tcagaggttt tcaccgtcat caccgaaacg cgcgaggcag ctgcggtaaa
     3481 gctcatcagc gtggtcgtga agcgattcac agatgtctgc ctgttcatcc gcgtccagct
     3541 cgttgagctt ctccagaagc gttaatgtct ggcttctgat aaagcgggcc atgttaaggg
     3601 cggttttttc ctgtttggtc actgatgcct ccgtgtaagg gggatttctg ttcatggggg
     3661 taatgatacc gatgaaacga gagaggatgc tcacgatacg ggttactgat gatgaacatg
     3721 cccggttact ggaacgttgt gagggtaaac aactggcggt atggatgcgg cgggaccaga
     3781 gaaaaatcac tcagggtcaa tgccagcgct tcgttaatac agatgtaggt gttccacagg
     3841 gtagccagca gcatcctgcg atgcagatcc ggaacataat ggtgcagggc gctgacttcc
     3901 gcgtttccag actttacgaa acacggaaac cgaagaccat tcatgttgtt gctcaggtcg
     3961 cagacgtttt gcagcagcag tcgcttcacg ttcgctcgcg tatcggtgat tcattctgct
     4021 aaccagtaag gcaaccccgc cagcctagcc gggtcctcaa cgacaggagc acgatcatgc
     4081 gcacccgtgg ccaggaccca acgctgcccg agatctcgat cccgcgaaat
//
