[The description below was written by a language model from this plasmid's Addgene catalogue record and the feature table of its GenBank file.]
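Description:
pDEST14-Avitag-SpyCatcher002 is a bacterial expression plasmid built by Gibson cloning in the pDEST14 backbone for T7-driven production of SpyCatcher002 in E. coli. It carries a ColE1/pMB1-type origin together with the bom region and the rop gene from pBR322, an f1 phage origin, and the bla gene with its own promoter for ampicillin selection. The catalogue lists it as high copy, although the annotated rop gene is normally associated with copy-number restraint. The full sequence record is 4130 bp, considerably smaller than the stated size of the empty backbone. No Gateway recombination sites or ccdB/chloramphenicol cassette are annotated, which suggests that most of the destination cassette is absent from the final construct.

The expression unit runs from a T7 promoter and the phage T7 gene 10 ribosome binding site to a T7 terminator, so expression requires a host that supplies T7 RNA polymerase. The synthetic 489 bp insert encodes, in order, an N-terminal His6 tag for metal-affinity purification, an AviTag that allows enzymatic biotinylation at a single defined site, a TEV protease cleavage site, and then SpyCatcher002 followed by a short GSSGS linker. SpyCatcher002 itself is not annotated as a separate feature. A second 6xHis motif is annotated downstream of the insert and before the terminator, but the record does not indicate whether it is in frame with the product. A second, partial record covers only the insert and shows the same tag order.

SpyCatcher002 is an evolved protein partner that forms a spontaneous covalent amide bond with its SpyTag peptide. The biotinylatable version is suited to streptavidin-based immobilisation, multimerisation or detection of SpyTag-fused proteins.
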