Addgene plasmid #102828: pDEST14-Avitag-SpyCatcher002
Purpose: Bacterial expression of SpyCatcher002 with a peptide tag enabling site-specific biotinylation
Depositing lab: Mark Howarth. Depositing organization: University of Oxford. Publication: Evolving accelerated amidation by SpyTag/SpyCatcher to analyze membrane dynamics. Keeble AH, Banerjee A, Reddington SC, Ferla MP, Howarth M, Khairil Anuar INA. Angew Chem Int Ed Engl. 2017 Oct 10. doi: 10.1002/anie.201707623. PubMed 29024296.
Backbone
  Vector backbone: pDEST14
  Backbone manufacturer: Thermo Fisher Scientific
  Backbone size w/o insert (bp): 6422
  Vector type: Bacterial Expression
Growth in bacteria
  Bacterial resistance: Ampicillin, 100 μg/mL
  Growth temperature: 37°C
  Growth strain: DH5alpha
  Copy number: High Copy
Gene/Insert
  Gene/Insert name: Avitag-SpyCatcher002
  Species: Synthetic
  Insert size (bp): 489
  Promoter: T7
  Tag / fusion protein: His6 (N terminal on backbone); Avitag (N terminal on insert); TEV cleavage site (N terminal on insert); GSSGS (C terminal on insert)
  Cloning method: Gibson Cloning
  Sequencing primers: 5′ T7F; 3′ T7R
Terms and licenses: Academic/Nonprofit Terms; Industry Terms: Not Available to Industry
How to cite: pDEST14-Avitag-SpyCatcher002 was a gift from Mark Howarth (Addgene plasmid # 102828 ; http://n2t.net/addgene:102828 ; RRID:Addgene_102828)
