LOCUS       Exported 489 bp ds-DNA linear SYN 31-MAY-2021
DEFINITION  Bacterial expression of SpyCatcher002 with a peptide tag enabling
            site-specific biotinylation.
ACCESSION   .
VERSION     .
KEYWORDS    pDEST14-Avitag-SpyCatcher002
SOURCE      synthetic DNA construct
  ORGANISM  synthetic DNA construct
REFERENCE   1 (bases 1 to 489)
  AUTHORS   Keeble AH, Banerjee A, Reddington SC, Ferla MP, Howarth M, Khairil
            Anuar INA
  TITLE     Evolving accelerated amidation by SpyTag/SpyCatcher to analyze
            membrane dynamics.
  JOURNAL   Angew Chem Int Ed Engl. 2017 Oct 10. doi: 10.1002/anie.201707623.
  PUBMED    29024296
REFERENCE   2 (bases 1 to 489)
  AUTHORS   .
  TITLE     Direct Submission
  JOURNAL   Exported May 31, 2021 from SnapGene Server 1.1.58
            http://www.snapgene.com
FEATURES             Location/Qualifiers
     source          1..489
                     /organism="synthetic DNA construct"
                     /mol_type="other DNA"
     CDS             13..30
                     /codon_start=1
                     /product="6xHis affinity tag"
                     /label=6xHis
                     /translation="HHHHHH"
     CDS             37..81
                     /codon_start=1
                     /product="peptide tag that allows for enzymatic
                     biotinylation"
                     /label=AviTag(TM)
                     /translation="GLNDIFEAQKIEWHE"
     CDS             106..126
                     /codon_start=1
                     /product="tobacco etch virus (TEV) protease recognition and
                     cleavage site"
                     /label=TEV site
                     /translation="ENLYFQG"
ORIGIN
        1 atgtcgtact accatcacca tcaccatcac ggcagcggcc tgaacgatat ttttgaagcg
       61 cagaaaattg aatggcatga aggcgattac gacatcccaa cgaccgaaaa cctgtatttt
      121 cagggcgcca tggtaaccac cttatcaggt ttatcaggtg agcaaggtcc gtccggtgat
      181 atgacaactg aagaagatag tgctacccat attaaattct caaaacgtga tgaggacggc
      241 cgtgagttag ctggtgcaac tatggagttg cgtgattcat ctggtaaaac tattagtaca
      301 tggatttcag atggacatgt gaaggatttc tacctgtatc caggaaaata tacatttgtc
      361 gaaaccgcag caccagacgg ttatgaggta gcaactgcta ttacctttac agttaatgag
      421 caaggtcagg ttactgtaaa tggcgaagca actaaaggtg acgctcatac tggatccagt
      481 ggtagctaa
//
